>Addgene plasmid #211998 | pKLV2-U6gRNA5(ZNF398_5-2)-PGKpuroBFP-W | addgene full sequence | sequence record 419940 | Addgene NGS Result
GTCAATAATGACGTATGTTCCCATAGTAACGCCAATAGGGACTTTCCATTGACGTCAATGGGTGGAGTAT
TTACGGTAAACTGCCCACTTGGCAGTACATCAAGTGTATCATATGCCAAGTACGCCCCCTATTGACGTCA
ATGACGGTAAATGGCCCGCCTGGCATTATGCCCAGTACATGACCTTATGGGACTTTCCTACTTGGCAGTA
CATCTACGTATTAGTCATCGCTATTACCATGGTGATGCGGTTTTGGCAGTACATCAATGGGCGTGGATAG
CGGTTTGACTCACGGGGATTTCCAAGTCTCCACCCCATTGACGTCAATGGGAGTTTGTTTTGGCACCAAA
ATCAACGGGACTTTCCAAAATGTCGTAACAACTCCGCCCCATTGACGCAAATGGGCGGTAGGCGTGTACG
GTGGGAGGTCTATATAAGCAGCGCGTTTTGCCTGTACTGGGTCTCTCTGGTTAGACCAGATCTGAGCCTG
GGAGCTCTCTGGCTAACTAGGGAACCCACTGCTTAAGCCTCAATAAAGCTTGCCTTGAGTGCTTCAAGTA
GTGTGTGCCCGTCTGTTGTGTGACTCTGGTAACTAGAGATCCCTCAGACCCTTTTAGTCAGTGTGGAAAA
TCTCTAGCAGTGGCGCCCGAACAGGGACTTGAAAGCGAAAGGGAAACCAGAGGAGCTCTCTCGACGCAGG
ACTCGGCTTGCTGAAGCGCGCACGGCAAGAGGCGAGGGGCGGCGACTGGTGAGTACGCCAAAAATTTTGA
CTAGCGGAGGCTAGAAGGAGAGAGATGGGTGCGAGAGCGTCAGTATTAAGCGGGGGAGAATTAGATCGCG
ATGGGAAAAAATTCGGTTAAGGCCAGGGGGAAAGAAAAAATATAAATTAAAACATATAGTATGGGCAAGC
AGGGAGCTAGAACGATTCGCAGTTAATCCTGGCCTGTTAGAAACATCAGAAGGCTGTAGACAAATACTGG
GACAGCTACAACCATCCCTTCAGACAGGATCAGAAGAACTTAGATCATTATATAATACAGTAGCAACCCT
CTATTGTGTGCATCAAAGGATAGAGATAAAAGACACCAAGGAAGCTTTAGACAAGATAGAGGAAGAGCAA
AACAAAAGTAAGACCACCGCACAGCAAGCGGCCGGCCGCGCTGATCTTCAGACCTGGAGGAGGAGATATG
AGGGACAATTGGAGAAGTGAATTATATAAATATAAAGTAGTAAAAATTGAACCATTAGGAGTAGCACCCA
CCAAGGCAAAGAGAAGAGTGGTGCAGAGAGAAAAAAGAGCAGTGGGAATAGGAGCTTTGTTCCTTGGGTT
CTTGGGAGCAGCAGGAAGCACTATGGGCGCAGCGTCAATGACGCTGACGGTACAGGCCAGACAATTATTG
TCTGGTATAGTGCAGCAGCAGAACAATTTGCTGAGGGCTATTGAGGCGCAACAGCATCTGTTGCAACTCA
CAGTCTGGGGCATCAAGCAGCTCCAGGCAAGAATCCTGGCTGTGGAAAGATACCTAAAGGATCAACAGCT
CCTGGGGATTTGGGGTTGCTCTGGAAAACTCATTTGCACCACTGCTGTGCCTTGGAATGCTAGTTGGAGT
AATAAATCTCTGGAACAGATTTGGAATCACACGACCTGGATGGAGTGGGACAGAGAAATTAACAATTACA
CAAGCTTAATACACTCCTTAATTGAAGAATCGCAAAACCAGCAAGAAAAGAATGAACAAGAATTATTGGA
ATTAGATAAATGGGCAAGTTTGTGGAATTGGTTTAACATAACAAATTGGCTGTGGTATATAAAATTATTC
ATAATGATAGTAGGAGGCTTGGTAGGTTTAAGAATAGTTTTTGCTGTACTTTCTATAGTGAATAGAGTTA
GGCAGGGATATTCACCATTATCGTTTCAGACCCACCTCCCAACCCCGAGGGGACCCGACAGGCCCGAAGG
AATAGAAGAAGAAGGTGGAGAGAGAGACAGAGACAGATCCATTCGATTAGTGAACGGATCGGCACTGCGT
GCGCCAATTCTGCAGACAAATGGCAGTATTCATCCACAATTTTAAAAGAAAAGGGGGGATTGGGGGGTAC
AGTGCAGGGGAAAGAATAGTAGACATAATAGCAACAGACATACAAACTAAAGAATTACAAAAACAAATTA
CAAAAATTCAAAATTTTCGGGTTTATTACAGGGACAGCAGAGATCCAGTTTGGTTAGTACCGGGCCCTAC
GCGTCCAAGGTCGGGCAGGAAGAGGGCCTATTTCCCATGATTCCTTCATATTTGCATATACGATACAAGG
CTGTTAGAGAGATAATTAGAATTAATTTGACTGTAAACACAAAGATATTAGTACAAAATACGTGACGTAG
AAAGTAATAATTTCTTGGGTAGTTTGCAGTTTTAAAATTATGTTTTAAAATGGACTATCATATGCTTACC
GTAACTTGAAAGTATTTCGATTTCTTGGCTTTATATATCTTGTGGAAAGGACGAAACACCGCGTCACTCT
CCTTGGACTCGTTTAAGAGCTATGCTGGAAACAGCATAGCAAGTTTAAATAAGGCTAGTCCGTTATCAAC
TTGAAAAAGTGGCACCGAGTCGGTGCTTTTTTTGGATCCAATTCTACCGGGTAGGGGAGGCGCTTTTCCC
AAGGCAGTCTGGAGCATGCGCTTTAGCAGCCCCGCTGGGCACTTGGCGCTACACAAGTGGCCTCTGGCCT
CGCACACATTCCACATCCACCGGTAGGCGCCAACCGGCTCCGTTCTTTGGTGGCCCCTTCGCGCCACCTT
CTACTCCTCCCCTAGTCAGGAAGTTCCCCCCCGCCCCGCAGCTCGCGTCGTGCAGGACGTGACAAATGGA
AGTAGCACGTCTCACTAGTCTCGTGCAGATGGACAGCACCGCTGAGCAATGGAAGCGGGTAGGCCTTTGG
GGCAGCGGCCAATAGCAGCTTTGCTCCTTCGCTTTCTGGGCTCAGAGGCTGGGAAGGGGTGGGTCCGGGG
GCGGGCTCAGGGGCGGGCTCAGGGGCGGGGCGGGCGCCCGAAGGTCCTCCGGAGGCCCGGCATTCTGCAC
GCTTCAAAAGCGCACGTCTGCCGCGCTGTTCTCCTCTTCCTCATCTCCGGGCCTTTCGACCTGCATCCAT
CTAGATCTCGAGCAGCTGAAGCTTACCATGACCGAGTACAAGCCCACGGTGCGCCTCGCCACCCGCGACG
ACGTCCCCAGGGCCGTACGCACCCTCGCCGCCGCGTTCGCCGACTACCCCGCCACGCGCCACACCGTCGA
TCCGGACCGCCACATCGAGCGGGTCACCGAGCTGCAAGAACTCTTCCTCACGCGCGTCGGGCTCGACATC
GGCAAGGTGTGGGTCGCGGACGACGGCGCCGCGGTGGCGGTCTGGACCACGCCGGAGAGCGTCGAAGCGG
GGGCGGTGTTCGCCGAGATCGGCCCGCGCATGGCCGAGTTGAGCGGTTCCCGGCTGGCCGCGCAGCAACA
GATGGAAGGCCTCCTGGCGCCGCACCGGCCCAAGGAGCCCGCGTGGTTCCTGGCCACCGTCGGCGTCTCG
CCCGACCACCAGGGCAAGGGTCTGGGCAGCGCCGTCGTGCTCCCCGGAGTGGAGGCGGCCGAGCGCGCCG
GGGTGCCCGCCTTCCTGGAGACCTCCGCGCCCCGCAACCTCCCCTTCTACGAGCGGCTCGGCTTCACCGT
CACCGCCGACGTCGAGGTGCCCGAAGGACCGCGCACCTGGTGCATGACCCGCAAGCCCGGTGCCGGCGGC
GGGTCCGGAGGAGAGGGCAGAGGAAGTCTCCTAACATGCGGTGACGTGGAGGAGAATCCTGGCCCAATGA
GCGAGCTGATTAAGGAGAACATGCACATGAAGCTGTACATGGAGGGCACCGTGGACAACCATCACTTCAA
GTGCACATCCGAGGGCGAAGGCAAGCCCTACGAGGGCACCCAGACCATGAGAATCAAGGTGGTCGAGGGC
GGCCCTCTCCCCTTCGCCTTCGACATCCTGGCTACTAGCTTCCTCTACGGCAGCAAGACCTTCATCAACC
ACACCCAGGGCATCCCCGACTTCTTCAAGCAGTCCTTCCCTGAGGGCTTCACATGGGAGAGAGTCACCAC
ATACGAGGACGGGGGCGTGCTGACCGCTACCCAGGACACCAGCCTCCAGGACGGCTGCCTCATCTACAAC
GTCAAGATCAGAGGGGTGAACTTCACATCCAACGGCCCTGTGATGCAGAAGAAAACACTCGGCTGGGAGG
CCTTCACCGAGACGCTGTACCCCGCTGACGGCGGCCTGGAAGGCAGAAACGACATGGCCCTGAAGCTCGT
GGGCGGGAGCCATCTGATCGCAAACATCAAGACCACATATAGATCCAAGAAACCCGCTAAGAACCTCAAG
ATGCCTGGCGTCTACTATGTGGACTACAGACTGGAAAGAATCAAGGAGGCCAACAACGAGACCTACGTCG
AGCAGCACGAGGTGGCAGTGGCCAGATACTGCGACCTCCCTAGCAAACTGGGGCACAAGCTTAATTGAGC
GGCCGCTCAACCTCTGGATTACAAAATTTGTGAAAGATTGACTGGTATTCTTAACTATGTTGCTCCTTTT
ACGCTATGTGGATACGCTGCTTTAATGCCTTTGTATCATGCTATTGCTTCCCGTATGGCTTTCATTTTCT
CCTCCTTGTATAAATCCTGGTTGCTGTCTCTTTATGAGGAGTTGTGGCCCGTTGTCAGGCAACGTGGCGT
GGTGTGCACTGTGTTTGCTGACGCAACCCCCACTGGTTGGGGCATTGCCACCACCTGTCAGCTCCTTTCC
GGGACTTTCGCTTTCCCCCTCCCTATTGCCACGGCGGAACTCATCGCCGCCTGCCTTGCCCGCTGCTGGA
CAGGGGCTCGGCTGTTGGGCACTGACAATTCCGTGGTGTTGTCGGGGAAATCATCGTCCTTTCCTTGGCT
GCTCGCCTGTGTTGCCACCTGGATTCTGCGCGGGACGTCCTTCTGCTACGTCCCTTCGGCCCTCAATCCA
GCGGACCTTCCTTCCCGCGGCCTGCTGCCGGCTCTGCGGCCTCTTCCGCGTCTACGCCTTCGCCCTCAGA
CGAGTCGGATCTCCCTTTGGGCCGCCTCCCCGCAGGTACCTTTAAGACCAATGACTTACAAGGCAGCTGT
AGATCTTAGCCACTTTTTAAAAGAAAAGGGGGGACTGGAAGGGCTAATTCACTCCCAAAGAAGTCAAGAT
CTGCTTTTTGCCTGTACTGGGTCTCTCTGGTTAGACCAGAGTCTCTCTGGTTAGACCAGATCTGAGCCTG
GGAGCTCTCTGGCTAACTAGGGAACCCACTGCTTAAGCCTCAATAAAGCTTGCCTTGAGTGCTTCAAGTA
GTGTGTGCCCGTCTGTTGTGTGACTCTGGTAACTAGAGATCCCTCAGACCCTTTTAGTCAGTGTGGAAAA
TCTCTAGCAGTTTAAACCCGCTGATCAGCCTCGACTGTGCCTTCTAGTTGCCAGCCATCTGTTGTTTGCC
CCTCCCCCGTGCCTTCCTTGACCCTGGAAGGTGCCACTCCCACTGTCCTTTCCTAATAAAATGAGGAAAT
TGCATCGCATTGTCTGAGTAGGTGTCATTCTATTCTGGGGGGTGGGGTGGGGCAGGACAGCAAGGGGGAG
GATTGGGAAGTCAATAGCAGGCATGCTGGGGATGCGGTGGGCTCTATGGGCGGCCGTTAATTAAGCTTTT
GTTCCCTTTAGTGAGGGTTAATTGCGCGCTTGGCGTAATCATGGTCATAGCTGTTTCCTGTGTGAAATTG
TTATCCGCTCACAATTCCACACAACATACGAGCCGGGAGCATAAAGTGTAAAGCCTGGGGTGCCTAATGA
GTGAGCTAACTCACATTAATTGCGTTGCGCTCACTGCCCGCTTTCCAGTCGGGAAACCTGTCGTGCCAGC
TGCATTAATGAATCGGCCAACGCGCGGGGAGAGGCGGTTTGCGTATTGGGCGCTCTTCCGCTTCCTCGCT
CACTGACTCGCTGCGCTCGGTCGTTCGGCTGCGGCGAGCGGTATCAGCTCACTCAAAGGCGGTAATACGG
TTATCCACAGAATCAGGGGATAACGCAGGAAAGAACATGTGAGCAAAAGGCCAGCAAAAGGCCAGGAACC
GTAAAAAGGCCGCGTTGCTGGCGTTTTTCCATAGGCTCCGCCCCCCTGACGAGCATCACAAAAATCGACG
CTCAAGTCAGAGGTGGCGAAACCCGACAGGACTATAAAGATACCAGGCGTTTCCCCCTGGAAGCTCCCTC
GTGCGCTCTCCTGTTCCGACCCTGCCGCTTACCGGATACCTGTCCGCCTTTCTCCCTTCGGGAAGCGTGG
CGCTTTCTCATAGCTCACGCTGTAGGTATCTCAGTTCGGTGTAGGTCGTTCGCTCCAAGCTGGGCTGTGT
GCACGAACCCCCCGTTCAGCCCGACCGCTGCGCCTTATCCGGTAACTATCGTCTTGAGTCCAACCCGGTA
AGACACGACTTATCGCCACTGGCAGCAGCCACTGGTAACAGGATTAGCAGAGCGAGGTATGTAGGCGGTG
CTACAGAGTTCTTGAAGTGGTGGCCTAACTACGGCTACACTAGAAGAACAGTATTTGGTATCTGCGCTCT
GCTGAAGCCAGTTACCTTCGGAAAAAGAGTTGGTAGCTCTTGATCCGGCAAACAAACCACCGCTGGTAGC
GGTGGTTTTTTTGTTTGCAAGCAGCAGATTACGCGCAGAAAAAAAGGATCTCAAGAAGATCCTTTGATCT
TTTCTACGGGGTCTGACGCTCAGTGGAACGAAAACTCACGTTAAGGGATTTTGGTCATGAGATTATCAAA
AAGGATCTTCACCTAGATCCTTTTAAATTAAAAATGAAGTTTTAAATCAATCTAAAGTATATATGAGTAA
ACTTGGTCTGACAGTTACCAATGCTTAATCAGTGAGGCACCTATCTCAGCGATCTGTCTATTTCGTTCAT
CCATAGTTGCCTGACTCCCCGTCGTGTAGATAACTACGATACGGGAGGGCTTACCATCTGGCCCCAGTGC
TGCAATGATACCGCGAGACCCACGCTCACCGGCTCCAGATTTATCAGCAATAAACCAGCCAGCCGGAAGG
GCCGAGCGCAGAAGTGGTCCTGCAACTTTATCCGCCTCCATCCAGTCTATTAATTGTTGCCGGGAAGCTA
GAGTAAGTAGTTCGCCAGTTAATAGTTTGCGCAACGTTGTTGCCATTGCTACAGGCATCGTGGTGTCACG
CTCGTCGTTTGGTATGGCTTCATTCAGCTCCGGTTCCCAACGATCAAGGCGAGTTACATGATCCCCCATG
TTGTGCAAAAAAGCGGTTAGCTCCTTCGGTCCTCCGATCGTTGTCAGAAGTAAGTTGGCCGCAGTGTTAT
CACTCATGGTTATGGCAGCACTGCATAATTCTCTTACTGTCATGCCATCCGTAAGATGCTTTTCTGTGAC
TGGTGAGTACTCAACCAAGTCATTCTGAGAATAGTGTATGCGGCGACCGAGTTGCTCTTGCCCGGCGTCA
ATACGGGATAATACCGCGCCACATAGCAGAACTTTAAAAGTGCTCATCATTGGAAAACGTTCTTCGGGGC
GAAAACTCTCAAGGATCTTACCGCTGTTGAGATCCAGTTCGATGTAACCCACTCGTGCACCCAACTGATC
TTCAGCATCTTTTACTTTCACCAGCGTTTCTGGGTGAGCAAAAACAGGAAGGCAAAATGCCGCAAAAAAG
GGAATAAGGGCGACACGGAAATGTTGAATACTCATACTCTTCCTTTTTCAATATTATTGAAGCATTTATC
AGGGTTATTGTCTCATGAGCGGATACATATTTGAATGTATTTAGAAAAATAAACAAATAGGGGTTCCGCG
CACATTTCCCCGAAAAGTGCCACCTAAATTGTAAGCGTTAATATTTTGTTAAAATTCGCGTTAAATTTTT
GTTAAATCAGCTCATTTTTTAACCAATAGGCCGAAATCGGCAAAATCCCTTATAAATCAAAAGAATAGAC
CGAGATAGGGT
[37 nt withheld, positions 8062-8098]
AAAGAACGTGGACTCCAACGTCAAAGG
[49 nt withheld, positions 8126-8174]
T
[91 nt withheld, positions 8176-8266]
G
[124 nt withheld, positions 8268-8391]
CCCATTCGCCATTCAGGCTGCGCAACTGTTGGGAAGGGCGATCGGTGCGGGCCTCTTCGCTATTACGCCA
GCTGGCGAAAGGGGGATGTGCTGCAAGGCGATTAAGTTGGGTAACGCCAGGGTTTTCCCAGTCACGACGT
TGTAAAACGACGGCCAGTGAGCGCGCGTAATACGACTCACTATAGGGCGAATTGACTAGTACATAACTTA
CGGTAAATGGCCCGCCTGGCTGACCGCCCAACGACCCCCGCCCATTGAC
Features (pLannotate 1.2.2; 28 found; start..end, strand, type, name):
    242..441     +  promoter       CMV promoter: human cytomegalovirus (CMV) immediate early promoter
    459..639     +  LTR            5' LTR (truncated): truncated 5' long terminal repeat (LTR) from HIV-1
    686..811     +  misc_feature   HIV-1 Ψ: packaging signal of human immunodeficiency virus type 1
    795..1133    +  CDS            HIV-1 gag (fragment): gag protein from human immunodeficiency virus 1; gag
   1310..1543    +  misc_feature   RRE: The Rev response element (RRE) of HIV-1 allows for Rev-dependent mRNA export from the nucleus to the cytoplasm.
   1920..2020    +  CDS            Rev (fragment): human immunodeficiency virus 1 (HIV-1) Rev protein; rev; enhances nuclear export of unspliced and incompletely spliced viral mRNAs
   2070..2187    +  misc_feature   cPPT/CTS: central polypurine tract and central termination sequence of HIV-1
   2262..2502    +  promoter       U6 promoter: RNA polymerase III promoter for human U6 snRNA
   2549..2616    +  misc_RNA       tracrRNA (fragment): trans-activating CRISPR RNA for the Streptococcus pyogenes CRISPR/Cas9 system
   2639..3138    +  promoter       PGK promoter: mouse phosphoglycerate kinase 1 promoter
   3178..3774    +  CDS            PuroR (fragment): puromycin N-acetyltransferase; pac from Streptomyces; confers resistance to puromycin
   3847..4545    +  CDS            TagBFP: TagBFP is a basic (constitutively fluorescent) blue fluorescent protein published in 2008, derived from Entacmaea quadricolor. It is reported to be a very rapidly-maturing monomer with very low acid sensitivity.
   4557..5143    +  misc_feature   WPRE: woodchuck hepatitis virus posttranscriptional regulatory element
   5137..5283    +  CDS            nef (fragment): NEF_HV1LA - Experimental evidence at protein level: Swiss-Prot protein existence level 1. Extracellular Nef protein targets CD4(+) T-lymphocytes for apoptosis by interacting with CXCR4 surface receptors. From Human immunodeficiency virus type 1 group M subtype B (isolate Lai) (HIV-1).
   5291..5469    +  LTR            5' LTR (truncated): truncated 5' long terminal repeat (LTR) from HIV-1
   5495..5606    +  polyA_signal   bGH poly(A) signal: bovine growth hormone polyadenylation signal
   5745..5763    -  promoter       T3 promoter: promoter for bacteriophage T3 RNA polymerase
   5808..5824    -  protein_bind   lac operator: The lac repressor binds to the lac operator to inhibit transcription in E. coli. This inhibition can be relieved by adding lactose or isopropyl-β-D-thiogalactopyranoside (IPTG). lac repressor encoded by lacI
   5832..5862    -  promoter       lac promoter: promoter for the E. coli lac operon
   5877..5898    -  protein_bind   CAP binding site: CAP binding activates transcription in the presence of cAMP. E. coli catabolite activator protein
   5911..6003    -  CDS            lacI (fragment): lac repressor; lacI; The lac repressor binds to the lac operator to inhibit transcription in E. coli. This inhibition can be relieved by adding lactose or isopropyl-β-D-thiogalactopyranoside (IPTG).
   6186..6774    -  rep_origin     ori: high-copy-number ColE1/pMB1/pBR322/pUC origin of replication
   6945..7805    -  CDS            AmpR: β-lactamase; bla; confers resistance to ampicillin, carbenicillin, and related antibiotics
   7806..7910    -  promoter       AmpR promoter: bla
   7963..8391    -  rep_origin     f1 ori (sequence partly withheld): f1 bacteriophage origin of replication; arrow indicates direction of (+) strand synthesis
   8396..8551    -  CDS            lacZα (fragment): LacZα fragment of β-galactosidase; lacZ fragment
   8559..8577    +  promoter       T7 promoter: promoter for bacteriophage T7 RNA polymerase
   8591..241     +  enhancer       CMV enhancer (across the origin): human cytomegalovirus immediate early enhancer
