[The description below was written by a language model from this plasmid's Addgene catalogue record and pLannotate feature annotations shown in this document.]
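Description:
pKLV2-U6gRNA5(ZNF398_5-2)-PGKpuroBFP-W is an 8,650 bp HIV-1-based lentiviral CRISPR guide vector that expresses a single guide RNA against human ZNF398 (also known as ZER6) together with a puromycin resistance and blue fluorescent marker. It derives from the pKLV2-U6gRNA5(BbsI)-PGKpuroBFP-W backbone, with the guide oligonucleotides inserted between two BbsI sites that were destroyed during cloning. In bacteria it is maintained as a high-copy plasmid through a ColE1/pUC-type origin and selected with ampicillin (AmpR). An f1 origin and remnants of a lac/lacZα cloning region flanked by T7 and T3 promoters are also present.

The viral genome is transcribed from a CMV enhancer/promoter fused to a truncated 5' LTR, a Tat-independent arrangement, and it carries the Ψ packaging signal with a gag fragment, the Rev response element and the cPPT/CTS. A truncated 3' LTR followed by a bGH polyadenylation signal closes the unit. Between these elements, the human U6 RNA polymerase III promoter drives the ZNF398 spacer joined to an S. pyogenes Cas9 guide scaffold (annotated as a tracrRNA fragment). Downstream, the mouse PGK promoter drives puromycin N-acetyltransferase followed by TagBFP, with a WPRE to enhance transcript expression. The record does not annotate the linker between the two coding sequences.

The vector encodes no Cas9, so the nuclease must be supplied separately in the target cells. Transduced cells can be selected with puromycin or tracked and sorted by blue fluorescence. The associated publication used CRISPR perturbations with time-series single-cell RNA-seq to infer gene regulatory networks.
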