Addgene plasmid #211998: pKLV2-U6gRNA5(ZNF398_5-2)-PGKpuroBFP-W
Purpose: Express gRNA against ZNF398 with puro and BFP
Depositing lab: Kosuke Yusa. Depositing organization: Kyoto University, Institute for Life and Medical Sciences. Publication: RENGE infers gene regulatory networks using time-series single-cell RNA-seq data with CRISPR perturbations. Ishikawa M, Sugino S, Masuda Y, Tarumoto Y, Seto Y, Taniyama N, Wagai F, Yamauchi Y, Kojima Y, Kiryu H, Yusa K, Eiraku M, Mochizuki A. Commun Biol. 2023 Dec 28;6(1):1290. doi: 10.1038/s42003-023-05594-4. PubMed 38155269.
Backbone
  Vector backbone: pKLV2-U6gRNA5(BbsI)-PGKpuroBFP-W
  Backbone size w/o insert (bp): 8630
  Total vector size (bp): 8650
  Vector type: Mammalian Expression, Lentiviral, CRISPR
  Selectable markers: Puromycin
Growth in bacteria
  Bacterial resistance: Ampicillin, 100 μg/mL
  Growth temperature: 37°C
  Growth strain: NEB Stable
  Copy number: High Copy
Gene/Insert
  Gene/Insert name: sgRNA targeting ZNF398
  gRNA/shRNA sequence: CGTCACTCTCCTTGGACTC
  Species: H. sapiens (human)
  GenBank ID: NM_170686.3
  Entrez Gene: ZNF398 (a.k.a. P51, P71, ZER6)
  Promoter: Human U6 promoter
  Cloning method: Restriction Enzyme; 5′ cloning site BbsI (destroyed during cloning); 3′ cloning site BbsI (destroyed during cloning)
  Sequencing primers: 5′ AGATAATTAGAATTAATTTGACTG
Terms and licenses: Academic/Nonprofit Terms; Industry Terms: Not Available to Industry
How to cite: pKLV2-U6gRNA5(ZNF398_5-2)-PGKpuroBFP-W was a gift from Kosuke Yusa (Addgene plasmid # 211998 ; http://n2t.net/addgene:211998 ; RRID:Addgene_211998)
